>Addgene plasmid #229343 | pXTK106 [Term_SynTer-v1-P2_PartType7] | addgene full sequence | sequence record 464826 | Addgene NGS Result
TTGAGATCCTTTTTTTCTGCGCGTAATCTGCTGCTTGCAAACAAAAAAACCACCGCTACCAGCGGTGGTT
TGTTTGCCGGATCAAGAGCTACCAACTCTTTTTCCGAAGGTAACTGGCTTCAGCAGAGCGCAGATACCAA
ATACTGTTCTTCTAGTGTAGCCGTAGTTAGGCCACCACTTCAAGAACTCTGTAGCACCGCCTACATACCT
CGCTCTGCTAATCCTGTTACCAGTGGCTGCTGCCAGTGGCGATAAGTCGTGTCTTACCGGGTTGGACTCA
AGACGATAGTTACCGGATAAGGCGCAGCGGTCGGGCTGAACGGGGGGTTCGTGCACACAGCCCAGCTTGG
AGCGAACGACCTACACCGAACTGAGATACCTACAGCGTGAGCTATGAGAAAGCGCCACGCTTCCCGAAGG
GAGAAAGGCGGACAGGTATCCGGTAAGCGGCAGGGTCGGAACAGGAGAGCGCACGAGGGAGCTTCCAGGG
GGAAACGCCTGGTATCTTTATAGTCCTGTCGGGTTTCGCCACCTCTGACTTGAGCGTCGATTTTTGTGAT
GCTCGTCAGGGGGGCGGAGCCTATGGAAAAACGCCAGCAACGCGAGTCGGTCTCTATCCCATATGCCCAC
TAAGAGTTTGTAGAAACGCAAAAAGGCCATCCGTCAGGATGGCCTTCTGCTTAATTTGATGGTTATCAGA
AGAGTGTAAGCGGGTTGACTAGCTGTGAGACCAGAGTAGCCCGCCTAATGAGCGGGCTTTTTTTTAATTC
CCCTATTTGTTTATTTTTCTAAATACATTCAAATATGTATCCGCTCATGAGACAATAACCCTGATAAATG
CTTCAATAATATTGAAAAAGGAAGAGTATGAGCATTCAGCATTTTCGTGTGGCGCTGATTCCGTTTTTTG
CGGCGTTTTGCCTGCCGGTGTTTGCGCATCCGGAAACCCTGGTGAAAGTGAAAGATGCGGAAGATCAACT
GGGTGCGCGCGTGGGCTATATTGAACTGGATCTGAACAGCGGCAAAATTCTGGAATCTTTTCGTCCGGAA
GAACGTTTTCCGATGATGAGCACCTTTAAAGTGCTGCTGTGCGGTGCGGTTCTGAGCCGTGTGGATGCGG
GCCAGGAACAACTGGGCCGTCGTATTCATTATAGCCAGAACGATCTGGTGGAATATAGCCCGGTGACCGA
AAAACATCTGACCGATGGCATGACCGTGCGTGAACTGTGCAGCGCGGCGATTACCATGAGCGATAACACC
GCGGCGAACCTGCTGCTGACGACCATTGGCGGTCCGAAAGAACTGACCGCGTTTCTGCATAACATGGGCG
ATCATGTGACCCGTCTGGATCGTTGGGAACCGGAACTGAACGAAGCGATTCCGAACGATGAACGTGATAC
CACCATGCCGGCAGCAATGGCGACCACCCTGCGTAAACTGCTGACGGGTGAGCTGCTGACCCTGGCAAGC
CGCCAGCAACTGATTGATTGGATGGAAGCGGATAAAGTGGCGGGTCCGCTGCTGCGTAGCGCGCTGCCGG
CTGGCTGGTTTATTGCGGATAAAAGCGGTGCGGGCGAACGTGGCAGCCGTGGCATTATTGCGGCGCTGGG
CCCGGATGGTAAACCGAGCCGTATTGTGGTGATTTATACCACCGGCAGCCAGGCGACGATGGATGAACGT
AACCGTCAGATTGCGGAAATTGGCGCGAGCCTGATTAAACATTGGTAAACCGATACAATTAAAGGCTCCT
TTTGGAGCCTTTTTTTTTGGACGACCCTTGTCAGATCAAAGGATCTTC
Features (pLannotate 1.2.2; 5 found; start..end, strand, type, name):
      1..589     +  rep_origin     ori: high-copy-number ColE1/pMB1/pBR322/pUC origin of replication
    651..678     -  terminator     rrnB T2 terminator: transcription terminator T2 from the E. coli rrnB gene
    776..867     +  promoter       AmpR promoter: bla
    868..1725    +  CDS            bla: BLAT_ECOLX - Experimental evidence at protein level: Swiss-Prot protein existence level 1. TEM-type are the most prevalent beta-lactamases in enterobacteria; they hydrolyze the beta-lactam bond in susceptible beta-lactam antibiotics, thus conferring resistance to penicillins and cephalosporins. TEM-3 and TEM-4 are capable of hydrolyzing cefotaxime and ceftazidime. TEM-5 is capable of hydrolyzing ceftazidime. TEM-6 is capable of hydrolyzing ceftazidime and aztreonam. TEM-8/CAZ-2, TEM- 16/CAZ-7 and TEM-24/CAZ-6 are markedly active against ceftazidime. IRT- 4 shows resistance to beta-lactamase in
   1732..1771    +  terminator     fd terminator: central terminator from bacteriophage fd (Otsuka and Kunisawa, 1982)
