[The description below was written by a language model from this plasmid's Addgene catalogue record and pLannotate feature annotations shown in this document.]
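Description:
pXTK106 [Term_SynTer-v1-P2_PartType7] is a small (about 1.8 kb) Golden Gate part plasmid from the XanthoMoClo modular cloning toolkit, which was developed for genetic engineering of bacteria in the genera Xanthobacter and Roseixanthobacter. It is built on the pXTK backbone, catalogued as a bacterial expression vector, and serves as a storage and donor plasmid maintained in E. coli rather than as a functional expression construct in its own right. Propagation relies on a ColE1/pMB1-family origin of replication. The annotation software labels this origin high-copy, whereas the catalogue entry lists the plasmid as low copy, and the record does not resolve this discrepancy. Selection is by ampicillin, through a TEM-type beta-lactamase gene (bla) driven by its native AmpR promoter.

The payload is SynTer-v1-P2, a synthetic transcription terminator formatted as a "Part Type 7" module in the toolkit's hierarchy. In modular cloning schemes of this kind, each part type occupies a defined position in an assembled transcription unit or vector. Parts are released with Type IIS restriction enzymes and joined in a fixed order through compatible overhangs. The specific enzyme and overhangs are not stated here, and the cloning sites are recorded as unknown. The automated feature table does not annotate the synthetic terminator under its own name. It does detect an rrnB T2 terminator on the reverse strand between the origin and the bla cassette, and a bacteriophage fd terminator just downstream of bla. Whether either corresponds to the deposited part or instead acts as backbone insulation cannot be determined from the record. The plasmid is intended as a terminator building block for assembling multi-part constructs for Xanthobacter and related hosts.
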