Addgene plasmid #229343: pXTK106 [Term_SynTer-v1-P2_PartType7]
Purpose: XanthoMoClo Golden Gate Part Plasmid for cloning, contains Term_SynTer-v1-P2_PartType7
Depositing lab: Michael Springer. Depositing organization: Harvard Medical School. Publication: XanthoMoClo horizontal line A Robust Modular Cloning Genetic Toolkit for the Genera Xanthobacter and Roseixanthobacter. Soltysiak MPM, Ory ALH, Lee AD, Christophersen CE, Jalihal AP, Springer M. ACS Synth Biol. 2025 Apr 18;14(4):1173-1190. doi: 10.1021/acssynbio.4c00806. Epub 2025 Mar 13. PubMed 40080684.
Backbone
  Vector backbone: pXTK
  Vector type: Bacterial Expression
Growth in bacteria
  Bacterial resistance: Ampicillin, 100 μg/mL
  Growth temperature: 37°C
  Growth strain: DH5alpha
  Copy number: Low Copy
Gene/Insert
  Gene/Insert name: SynTer-v1-P2 Terminator (alt name: Term_SynTer-v1-P2_PartType7)
  Species: Synthetic
  Cloning method: Restriction Enzyme; 5′ cloning site unknown (unknown if destroyed)
Terms and licenses: Academic/Nonprofit Terms; Industry Terms: Not Available to Industry
How to cite: pXTK106 [Term_SynTer-v1-P2_PartType7] was a gift from Michael Springer (Addgene plasmid # 229343 ; http://n2t.net/addgene:229343 ; RRID:Addgene_229343)
